Addgene plasmid #205048: pET-6xHis-mCherry(-6)-L3
Purpose: Fluorescent protein with charge-patterned cationic peptide to promote biomolecular condensate formation in E. coli
Depositing lab: Allie Obermeyer. Depositing organization: Columbia University. Publication: Charge-Patterned Disordered Peptides Tune Intracellular Phase Separation in Bacteria. Liao J, Yeong V, Obermeyer AC. ACS Synth Biol. 2024 Feb 3. doi: 10.1021/acssynbio.3c00564. PubMed 38308651.
Backbone
  Vector backbone: pETDuet
  Vector type: Bacterial Expression
Growth in bacteria
  Bacterial resistance: Ampicillin, 100 μg/mL
  Growth temperature: 37°C
  Growth strain: DH5alpha
  Copy number: High Copy
Gene/Insert
  Gene/Insert name: mCherry(-6)-L3 (alt name: mCherry(-6)-(GRRGKKSRK)3)
  Species: Other
  Tag / fusion protein: MGHHHHHGG (N terminal on insert)
  Cloning method: Restriction Enzyme; 5′ cloning site XbaI (unknown if destroyed); 3′ cloning site XhoI (unknown if destroyed)
  Sequencing primers: 5′ T7; 3′ T7-term
Terms and licenses: Academic/Nonprofit Terms; Industry Terms: Not Available to Industry
How to cite: pET-6xHis-mCherry(-6)-L3 was a gift from Allie Obermeyer (Addgene plasmid # 205048 ; http://n2t.net/addgene:205048 ; RRID:Addgene_205048)
