[The description below was written by a language model from this plasmid's Addgene catalogue record and pLannotate feature annotations shown in this document.]
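Description:
pET-6xHis-mCherry(-6)-L3 is a bacterial expression plasmid of about 6 kb built on a pETDuet backbone for T7-driven protein production in E. coli. It replicates from a ColE1/pBR322-type origin, with the rop gene and bom region also annotated (the catalogue nonetheless lists it as high copy). It is selected through the bla β-lactamase gene, which confers ampicillin resistance. An f1 phage origin is also present, along with short tetracycline-resistance gene fragments that appear to be non-functional backbone remnants.

The single expression cassette consists of a T7 promoter followed by a lac operator, the strong T7 gene 10 ribosome binding site, the fusion coding sequence and a T7 terminator. A plasmid-borne lacI gene with its own promoter supplies repressor, so expression depends on a host providing T7 RNA polymerase and is inducible with IPTG. The insert, cloned between XbaI and XhoI, encodes an mCherry variant designated mCherry(-6), which presumably refers to its net charge, although the record does not define the term. It carries a short N-terminal histidine tag for metal-affinity purification and a C-terminal "L3" peptide made of three repeats of an arginine- and lysine-rich nine-residue motif. The feature table annotates only the mCherry core. The peptide presumably lies in the unannotated stretch downstream of it, and the S-Tag and SET1 fragments detected nearer the terminator look like vector remnants; the record does not show whether they are translated.

The construct is intended to test how a charge-patterned, disordered cationic peptide fused to a fluorescent protein promotes biomolecular condensate formation inside E. coli. The red fluorescence allows intracellular phase separation to be seen directly.
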