Features (pLannotate 1.2.2; 19 found; start..end, strand, type, name):
    495..516     +  protein_bind   CAP binding site: CAP binding activates transcription in the presence of cAMP. E. coli catabolite activator protein
    531..595     +  CDS            TcR (fragment): tetracycline efflux protein; tet; confers resistance to tetracycline
    657..1037    -  CDS            YPB1_ECOLX: Protein predicted: Swiss-Prot protein existence level 4. From Escherichia coli.
   1054..1245    +  CDS            rop: Rop protein, which maintains plasmids at low copy number; rop
   1347..1486    +  misc_feature   bom: basis of mobility region from pBR322
   1672..2260    -  rep_origin     ori: high-copy-number ColE1/pMB1/pBR322/pUC origin of replication
   2341..2433    +  promoter       AmpR promoter: bla
   2434..3294    +  CDS            AmpR: β-lactamase; bla; confers resistance to ampicillin, carbenicillin, and related antibiotics
   3409..3864    -  rep_origin     f1 ori (sequence partly withheld): f1 bacteriophage origin of replication; arrow indicates direction of (+) strand synthesis
   3901..3948    -  terminator     T7 terminator: transcription terminator for bacteriophage T7 RNA polymerase
   3956..3973    -  CDS            SET1 (fragment): solubility-enhancement tag derived from T7 phage gene 10B
   4003..4044    -  CDS            S-Tag (fragment): affinity and epitope tag derived from pancreatic ribonuclease A
   4144..4848    -  CDS            mCherry: mCherry is a basic (constitutively fluorescent) red fluorescent protein published in 2004, derived from Discosoma sp.. It is reported to be a very rapidly-maturing monomer with low acid sensitivity.
   4886..4908    -  RBS            RBS: efficient ribosome binding site from bacteriophage T7 gene 10 (Olins and Rangwala, 1989)
   4923..4947    -  protein_bind   lac operator: The lac repressor binds to the lac operator to inhibit transcription in E. coli. This inhibition can be relieved by adding lactose or isopropyl-β-D-thiogalactopyranoside (IPTG). lac repressor encoded by lacI
   4948..4966    -  promoter       T7 promoter: promoter for bacteriophage T7 RNA polymerase
   4992..5271    +  CDS            TcR (fragment): tetracycline efflux protein; tet; confers resistance to tetracycline
   5279..5356    +  promoter       lacI promoter: lacI
   5357..482     +  CDS            lacI (across the origin): lac repressor; lacI; The lac repressor binds to the lac operator to inhibit transcription in E. coli. This inhibition can be relieved by adding lactose or isopropyl-β-D-thiogalactopyranoside (IPTG).
>Addgene plasmid #205048 | pET-6xHis-mCherry(-6)-L3 | addgene full sequence | sequence record 405662 | Addgene NGS Result
GGCATAAATATCTCACTCGCAATCAAATTCAGCCGATAGCGGAACGGGAAGGCGACTGGAGTGCCATGTC
CGGTTTTCAACAAACCATGCAAATGCTGAATGAGGGCATCGTTCCCACTGCGATGCTGGTTGCCAACGAT
CAGATGGCGCTGGGCGCAATGCGCGCCATTACCGAGTCCGGGCTGCGCGTTGGTGCGGACATCTCGGTAG
TGGGATACGACGATACCGAAGACAGCTCATGTTATATCCCGCCGTTAACCACCATCAAACAGGATTTTCG
CCTGCTGGGGCAAACCAGCGTGGACCGCTTGCTGCAACTCTCTCAGGGCCAGGCGGTGAAGGGCAATCAG
CTGTTGCCCGTCTCACTGGTGAAAAGAAAAACCACCCTGGCGCCCAATACGCAAACCGCCTCTCCCCGCG
CGTTGGCCGATTCATTAATGCAGCTGGCACGACAGGTTTCCCGACTGGAAAGCGGGCAGTGAGCGCAACG
CAATTAATGTAAGTTAGCTCACTCATTAGGCACCGGGATCTCGACCGATGCCCTTGAGAGCCTTCAACCC
AGTCAGCTCCTTCCGGTGGGCGCGGGGCATGACTAGCATGATCGTGCTCCTGTCGTTGAGGACCCGGCTA
GGCTGGCGGGGTTGCCTTACTGGTTAGCAGAATGAATCACCGATACGCGAGCGAACGTGAAGCGACTGCT
GCTGCAAAACGTCTGCGACCTGAGCAACAACATGAATGGTCTTCGGTTTCCGTGTTTCGTAAAGTCTGGA
AACGCGGAAGTCAGCGCCCTGCACCATTATGTTCCGGATCTGCATCGCAGGATGCTGCTGGCTACCCTGT
GGAACACCTACATCTGTATTAACGAAGCGCTGGCATTGACCCTGAGTGATTTTTCTCTGGTCCCGCCGCA
TCCATACCGCCAGTTGTTTACCCTCACAACGTTCCAGTAACCGGGCATGTTCATCATCAGTAACCCGTAT
CGTGAGCATCCTCTCTCGTTTCATCGGTATCATTACCCCCATGAACAGAAATCCCCCTTACACGGAGGCA
TCAGTGACCAAACAGGAAAAAACCGCCCTTAACATGGCCCGCTTTATCAGAAGCCAGACATTAACGCTTC
TGGAGAAACTCAACGAGCTGGACGCGGATGAACAGGCAGACATCTGTGAATCGCTTCACGACCACGCTGA
TGAGCTTTACCGCAGCTGCCTCGCGCGTTTCGGTGATGACGGTGAAAACCTCTGACACATGCAGCTCCCG
GAGACGGTCACAGCTTGTCTGTAAGCGGATGCCGGGAGCAGACAAGCCCGTCAGGGCGCGTCAGCGGGTG
TTGGCGGGTGTCGGGGCGCAGCCATGACCCAGTCACGTAGCGATAGCGGAGTGTATACTGGCTTAACTAT
GCGGCATCAGAGCAGATTGTACTGAGAGTGCACCATTGCGGTGTGAAATACCGCACAGATGCGTAAGGAG
AAAATACCGCATCAGGCGCTCTTCCGCTTCCTCGCTCACTGACTCGCTGCGCTCGGTCGTTCGGCTGCGG
CGAGCGGTATCAGCTCACTCAAAGGCGGTAATACGGTTATCCACAGAATCAGGGGATAACGCAGGAAAGA
ACATGTGAGCAAAAGGCCAGCAAAAGGCCAGGAACCGTAAAAAGGCCGCGTTGCTGGCGTTTTTCCATAG
GCTCCGCCCCCCTGACGAGCATCACAAAAATCGACGCTCAAGTCAGAGGTGGCGAAACCCGACAGGACTA
TAAAGATACCAGGCGTTTCCCCCTGGAAGCTCCCTCGTGCGCTCTCCTGTTCCGACCCTGCCGCTTACCG
GATACCTGTCCGCCTTTCTCCCTTCGGGAAGCGTGGCGCTTTCTCATAGCTCACGCTGTAGGTATCTCAG
TTCGGTGTAGGTCGTTCGCTCCAAGCTGGGCTGTGTGCACGAACCCCCCGTTCAGCCCGACCGCTGCGCC
TTATCCGGTAACTATCGTCTTGAGTCCAACCCGGTAAGACACGACTTATCGCCACTGGCAGCAGCCACTG
GTAACAGGATTAGCAGAGCGAGGTATGTAGGCGGTGCTACAGAGTTCTTGAAGTGGTGGCCTAACTACGG
CTACACTAGAAGGACAGTATTTGGTATCTGCGCTCTGCTGAAGCCAGTTACCTTCGGAAAAAGAGTTGGT
AGCTCTTGATCCGGCAAACAAACCACCGCTGGTAGCGGTGGTTTTTTTGTTTGCAAGCAGCAGATTACGC
GCAGAAAAAAAGGATCTCAAGAAGATCCTTTGATCTTTTCTACGGGGTCTGACGCTCAGTGGAACGAAAA
CTCACGTTAAGGGATTTTGGTCATGACCTATTTGTTTATTTTTCTAAATACATTCAAATATGTATCCGCT
CATGAGACAATAACCCTGATAAATGCTTCAATCATGATTGAAAAAGGAAGAGTATGAGTATTCAACATTT
CCGTGTCGCCCTTATTCCCTTTTTTGCGGCATTTTGCCTTCCTGTTTTTGCTCACCCAGAAACGCTGGTG
AAAGTAAAAGATGCTGAAGATCAGTTGGGTGCACGAGTGGGTTACATCGAACTGGATCTCAACAGCGGTA
AGATCCTTGAGAGTTTTCGCCCCGAAGAACGTTTTCCAATGATGAGCACTTTTAAAGTTCTGCTATGTGG
CGCGGTATTATCCCGTATTGACGCCGGGCAAGAGCAACTCGGTCGCCGCATACACTATTCTCAGAATGAC
TTGGTTGAGTACTCACCAGTCACAGAAAAGCATCTTACGGATGGCATGACAGTAAGAGAATTATGCAGTG
CTGCCATAACCATGAGTGATAACACTGCGGCCAACTTACTTCTGACAACGATCGGAGGACCGAAGGAGCT
AACCGCTTTTTTGCACAACATGGGGGATCATGTAACTCGCCTTGATCGTTGGGAACCGGAGCTGAATGAA
GCCATACCAAACGACGAGCGTGACACCACGATGCCTGTAGCAATGGCAACAACGTTGCGCAAACTATTAA
CTGGCGAACTACTTACTCTAGCTTCCCGGCAACAATTAATAGACTGGATGGAGGCGGATAAAGTTGCAGG
ACCACTTCTGCGCTCGGCCCTTCCGGCTGGCTGGTTTATTGCTGATAAATCTGGAGCCGGTGAGCGTGGG
TCTCGCGGTATCATTGCAGCACTGGGGCCAGATGGTAAGCCCTCCCGTATCGTAGTTATCTACACGACGG
GGAGTCAGGCAACTATGGATGAACGAAATAGACAGATCGCTGAGATAGGTGCCTCACTGATTAAGCATTG
GTAACTGTCAGACCAAGTTTACTCATATATACTTTAGATTGATTTAAAACTTCATTTTTAATTTAAAAGG
ATCTAGGTGAAGATCCTTTTTGATAATCTCATGCCATCGTGCCGCCAGAAATTGTAAACGTTAATATTTT
GTTAAAATTCGCGTTAAATTTTTGTTAAATCAGCTCATTTTTTAACCAATAGGCCGAAATCGGCAAAATC
CCTTATAAATCAAAAGAATAGACCGAGATAGGGT
[37 nt withheld, positions 3535-3571]
AAAGAACGTGGACTCCAACGTCAAAGG
[49 nt withheld, positions 3599-3647]
T
[91 nt withheld, positions 3649-3739]
G
[124 nt withheld, positions 3741-3864]
CCCATTCGCCAATCCGGATATAGTTCCTCCTTTCAGCAAAAAACCCCTCAAGACCCGTTTAGAGGCCCCA
AGGGGTTATGCTAGTTATTGCTCAGCGGTGGCAGCAGCCTAGGTTAATTAAGCTGCGCTAGTAGACGAGT
CCATGTGCTGGCGTTCAAATTTCGCAGCAGCGGTTTCTTTACCAGACTCGAGTTATTACTTCCGCGATTT
CTTCCCTCTTCGACCCTTCCGCGATTTCTTCCCTCTTCGACCCTTTCGAGATTTCTTGCCTCTTCGTCCC
TTGTACAGCTCGTCCATGCCGCCGGTGGAGTGGCGGCCCTCGGCGCGTTCGTACTGTTCCACGATGGTGT
AGTCCTCGTTGTGGGAGGTGATGTCCAACTTGATGTTGACGTTGTAGGCGCCGGGCAGCTGCACGGGCTT
CTTGGCCTTGTAGGTGGTCTTGACCTCAGCGTCGTAGTGGCCGCCGTCCTTCAGCTTCAGCCTCTGCTTG
ATCTCGCCCTTCAGGGCGCCGTCCTCGGGGTACATCCGCTCGGAGGAGGCCTCCCAGCCCATGGTCTTCT
TCTGCATTACGGGGCCGTCGGAGGGGAAGTTGGTGCCGCGCAGCTTCACCTTGTAGATGAACTCGCCGTC
CTGGAGGGAGGAGTCCTGGGTCACGGTCACCACGCCGCCGTCCTCGAAGTTCATCACGCGCTCCCACTTG
AAGCCCTCGGGGAAGGACAGCTTCAAGTAGTCGGGGATGTCGGCGGGGTGCTTCACGTAGGCCTTGGAGC
CGTACATGAACTGAGGGGACAGGATGTCCCAGGCGAAGGGCAGGGGGCCACCCTTGGTCACCTTCAGCTT
GGCGGTCTGGGTGCCCTCGTAGGGGCGGCCCTCGCCCTCGCCCTCGATCTCGAACTCGTGGCCGTTCACG
GAGCCCTCCATGTGCACCTTGAAGCGCATGAACTCCTTGATGATGGCCATGTTATCCTCCTCGCCCTTGC
TCACGCCACCGTGATGGTGGTGGTGATGACCCATATGTATATCTCCTTCTTAAAGTTAAACAAAATTATT
TCTAGAGGGGAATTGTTATCCGCTCACAATTCCCCTATAGTGAGTCGTATTAATTTCGCGGGATCGAGAT
CGATCTCGATCCTCTACGCCGGACGCATCGTGGCCGGCATCACCGGCGCCACAGGTGCGGTTGCTGGCGC
CTATATCGCCGACATCACCGATGGGGAAGATCGGGCTCGCCACTTCGGGCTCATGAGCGCTTGTTTCGGC
GTGGGTATGGTGGCAGGCCCCGTGGCCGGGGGACTGTTGGGCGCCATCTCCTTGCATGCACCATTCCTTG
CGGCGGCGGTGCTCAACGGCCTCAACCTACTACTGGGCTGCTTCCTAATGCAGGAGTCGCATAAGGGAGA
GCGTCGAGATCCCGGACACCATCGAATGGCGCAAAACCTTTCGCGGTATGGCATGATAGCGCCCGGAAGA
GAGTCAATTCAGGGTGGTGAATGTGAAACCAGTAACGTTATACGATGTCGCAGAGTATGCCGGTGTCTCT
TATCAGACCGTTTCCCGCGTGGTGAACCAGGCCAGCCACGTTTCTGCGAAAACGCGGGAAAAAGTGGAAG
CGGCGATGGCGGAGCTGAATTACATTCCCAACCGCGTGGCACAACAACTGGCGGGCAAACAGTCGTTGCT
GATTGGCGTTGCCACCTCCAGTCTGGCCCTGCACGCGCCGTCGCAAATTGTCGCGGCGATTAAATCTCGC
GCCGATCAACTGGGTGCCAGCGTGGTGGTGTCGATGGTAGAACGAAGCGGCGTCGAAGCCTGTAAAGCGG
CGGTGCACAATCTTCTCGCGCAACGCGTCAGTGGGCTGATCATTAACTATCCGCTGGATGACCAGGATGC
CATTGCTGTGGAAGCTGCCTGCACTAATGTTCCGGCGTTATTTCTTGATGTCTCTGACCAGACACCCATC
AACAGTATTATTTTCTCCCATGAAGACGGTACGCGACTGGGCGTGGAGCATCTGGTCGCATTGGGTCACC
AGCAAATCGCGCTGTTAGCGGGCCCATTAAGTTCTGTCTCGGCGCGTCTGCGTCTGGCTGGCT
